>Addgene plasmid #61615 | pLJM5-I560S-mDPYD | depositor full sequence | sequence record 102523 | pLJM5-I560S-mDPYD sequence 11088 bps
TATGCCAAGTACGCCCCCTATTGACGTCAATGACGGTAAATGGCCCGCCTGGCATTATGCCCAGTACATG
ACCTTATGGGACTTTCCTACTTGGCAGTACATCTACGTATTAGTCATCGCTATTACCATGGTGATGCGGT
TTTGGCAGTACATCAATGGGCGTGGATAGCGGTTTGACTCACGGGGATTTCCAAGTCTCCACCCCATTGA
CGTCAATGGGAGTTTGTTTTGGCACCAAAATCAACGGGACTTTCCAAAATGTCGTAACAACTCCGCCCCA
TTGACGCAAATGGGCGGTAGGCGTGTACGGTGGGAGGTCTATATAAGCAGAGCTGGTTTAGTGAACCGTC
AGATCCGCTAGCAGCGCTGCCATGGCGGGTGTGCTGAGCAGGGACGCGCCGGACATCGAGAGTATCCTGG
CTTTAAACCCTCGAGTACAAGCTCATGCAACTCTGCGTTCCACCGCAGCCAAGAAACTAGACAAGAAACA
CTGGAAAAGGAACACGGACAAGAACTGCTTTACCTGTGAGAAGCTGGAGAGTAATTTTGATGACATCAAG
CACACGACTCTTGGTGAGCGAGGAGCTCTCCGAGAAGCAGTGAGATGCCTGAAGTGCGCAGATGCTCCCT
GCCAGAAGAGCTGTCCCACATCTCTTGACATTAAATCATTTATCACAAGTATCGCCAACAAGAACTACTA
TGGTGCAGCTAAGCTGATTTTTTCTGATAACCCTCTTGGTCTTACTTGTGGAATGGTTTGTCCAACATCT
GACCTCTGTGTTGGAGGATGCAACTTACATGCTGCTGAAGAGGGACCAATTAATATTGGTGGGCTGCAGC
AGTTTGCTACTGAGGTGTTCAAAGCAATGAACATCCCACAGATCAGAAACCCATCGCTGCCTCCTCCGGA
ACATATGCCGGAAGCCTACTCAGCAAAAATTGCACTTTTTGGTGCAGGGCCTGCGAGTATAAGCTGTGCC
TCCTTTTTGGCTCGGTTGGGCTATTCCAACATTACTATATTCGAAAAACAAGAATATGTTGGTGGTTTAA
GCACTTCTGAAATCCCTCAGTTTCGACTCCCATATGACGTCGTGAATTTTGAGATTGAGCTCATGAAGGA
CCTTGGTGTAAAGATAATTTGTGGTAAAAGCCTTTCCACCGATGAAATGACTCTTAGCTCTTTGAAAGAA
AATGGCTACAGAGCTGCATTTATTGGAATAGGCTTGCCAGAACCCAAAAAGGACCATATTTTCCAAGGCT
TGACACAAGTCCAGGGATTTTACACATCTAAAGACTTTCTGCCACTTGTCGCCAAAAGCAGTAAAACAGG
AATGTGCGCCTGTCACTCTCCATTGCCATCCATAAGGGGAGCCGTGATTGTACTCGGAGCTGGAGATACT
GCGTTTGACTGTGCAACATCCGCTCTGCGCTGTGGAGCCCTTCGCGTGTTCATCGTCTTCAGAAAGGGCT
TTGTTAATATTCGAGCTGTTCCAGAGGAGATGGAGCTCGCTAAGGAAGAGAAATGTGAATTTTTGCCTTT
CCTCTCGCCACGGAAGGTTATAGTCAAAGATGGAAAGATTGTGGCAATGCAATTTGTTCGAACTGAGCAA
GATGAAACCGGAAACTGGGTGGAAGATGAAGAGCAGACGGTGCGGCTAAAGGCTGATGTGGTTATTAGTG
CCTTTGGATCTGTCCTGGAGGATCCCAAAGTGAAAGAAGCATTGAGTCCCATCAAGTTTAACAGATGGGG
TCTCCCAGAAGTAAATCCAGAAACCATGCAAACCAGTGAACCATGGGTGTTTGCAGGTGGTGATGTTGTG
GGTATGGCTAACACCACAGTGGAATCTGTCAACGATGGAAAGCAAGCTTCATGGTACATTCACAAGCACA
TACAGGCACAATATGGAACCTCAGTGCCTTCTCAGCCTACAATGCCCCTATTTTACACTCCGGTTGACTT
AGTGGACATCAGCGTGGAAATGGCAGGGTTGAGGTTTCCCAATCCCTTTGGCCTTGCCAGTGCGACACCA
GCCACTAGCACACCAATGAGTCGAAGGGCCTTTGAAGCTGGCTGGGGTTTTGCTCTGACCAAAACTTTCT
CTCTTGATAAGGACATCGTGACAAACGTCTCACCAAGAATCATCCGGGGGACAACTTCTGGCCCCTTGTA
TGGCCCTGGACAAAGCTCCTTTCTTAACATTGAGCTCATCAGTGAGAAAACAGCTGCATATTGGTGTCAC
AGTGTCACCGAACTAAAGGCTGACTTCCCGGACAATATCCTGATCGCCAGCATCATGTGCAGTTACAACA
AGAGTGACTGGATGGAACTCTCCAAAATGGCTGAGGCTTCTGGAGCAGATGCCCTGGAGTTAAATTTATC
GTGTCCACATGGCATGGGGGAGAGAGGAATGGGCCTGGCTTGTGGGCAGGATCCAGAGCTGGTGAGGAAC
ATCTGTCGCTGGGTTAGGCAAGCTGTTCGGGTTCCATTTTTTGCCAAGTTGACCCCAAATGTCACTGATA
TTGTAAGCATCGCAAGAGCAGCAAAGGAAGGTGGAGCAGATGGTGTAACAGCCACCAACACCGTCTCGGG
TCTGATGGGACTGAAAGCTGATGGCACACCCTGGCCTGCTGTGGGCATTGGAAGGAGGACTACATATGGA
GGAGTGTCAGGAACTGCTATCAGGCCCATTGCTTTGAGAGCTGTGACCGCCATTGCCCGTGCTTTGCCTG
GGTTTCCTATTTTGGCCACAGGTGGAATTGACTCAGCTGAAAGTGGACTTCAGTTTCTTCATAGTGGTGC
TTCAGTTCTTCAGGTATGCAGCGCTATTCAGAATCAGGACTTCACTGTGATTGAAGATTACTGCACTGGA
CTCAAAGCCCTGCTTTATCTGAAGAGCATTGAAGAGTTAGCAGACTGGGATGGTCAGAGTCCACCCATTA
TAAGTCATCAGAAAGGGAAACCAGTTCCACGCGTTGCTGAGCTCATGGGACAGAAACTGCCCAGCTTTGG
ACCTTACCTTGAACAGCGCAAGAAAATCATAGCAGCAAGCAAAATCAGACAGAAAGATCAAAACACAGCT
TGCTCACCTCTCCAGAGAAAGCACTTTAACTCGCAAAAGCCTATTCCTGCCATCAAGGATGTAATTGGAA
AATCACTGCAATACCTGGGAACATTTGGTGAGATGAGCATCATGGAACAAGTTGTGGCCCTGATCGATGA
GGAAATGTGCATCAATTGCGGCAAATGTTACATGACCTGTAATGACTCTGGCTACCAGGCTATCCAGTTC
GATCCAGAAACTCACCTGCCTACCGTTAGCGACACATGTACAGGCTGTACTCTCTGCCTCAGCGTCTGCC
CTATTATGGACTGTATCAGGATGGTTTCCAGGGCAACACCTTATCAACCAAAGAGAGGCCTACCATTAGC
CGTGAAGCCGGTGTGTTAAGGTACCATGAATTCTCGACCTCGAGACAAATGGCAGTATTCATCCACAATT
TTAAAAGAAAAGGGGGGATTGGGGGGTACAGTGCAGGGGAAAGAATAGTAGACATAATAGCAACAGACAT
ACAAACTAAAGAATTACAAAAACAAATTACAAAAATTCAAAATTTTCGGGTTTATTACAGGGACAGCAGA
GATCCACTTTGGCCGCGGCTCGAGGGGGTTGGGGTTGCGCCTTTTCCAAGGCAGCCCTGGGTTTGCGCAG
GGACGCGGCTGCTCTGGGCGTGGTTCCGGGAAACGCAGCGGCGCCGACCCTGGGTCTCGCACATTCTTCA
CGTCCGTTCGCAGCGTCACCCGGATCTTCGCCGCTACCCTTGTGGGCCCCCCGGCGACGCTTCCTGCTCC
GCCCCTAAGTCGGGAAGGTTCCTTGCGGTTCGCGGCGTGCCGGACGTGACAAACGGAAGCCGCACGTCTC
ACTAGTCTCGTGCAGATGGACAGCACCGCTGAGCAATGGAAGCGGGTAGGCCTTTGGGGCAGCGGCCAAT
AGCAGCTTTGCTCCTTCGCTTTCTGGGCTCAGAGGCTGGGAAGGGGTGGGTCCGGGGGCGGGCTCAGGGG
CGGGCTCAGGGGCGGGGCGGGCGCCCGAAGGTCCTCCGGAGGCCCGGCATTCTGCACGCTTCAAAAGCGC
ACGTCTGCCGCGCTGTTCTCCTCTTCCTCATCTCCGGGCCTTTCGACCTGCATCCCGCCACCATGAAAAA
GCCTGAACTCACCGCGACGTCTGTCGAGAAGTTTCTGATCGAAAAGTTCGACAGCGTCTCCGACCTGATG
CAGCTCTCGGAGGGCGAAGAATCTCGTGCTTTCAGCTTCGATGTAGGAGGGCGTGGATATGTCCTGCGGG
TAAATAGCTGCGCCGATGGTTTCTACAAAGATCGTTATGTTTATCGGCACTTTGCATCGGCCGCGCTCCC
GATTCCGGAAGTGCTTGACATTGGGGAATTCAGCGAGAGCCTGACCTATTGCATCTCCCGCCGTGCACAG
GGTGTCACGTTGCAAGACCTGCCTGAAACCGAACTGCCCGCTGTTCTGCAGCCGGTCGCGGAGGCCATGG
ATGCGATCGCTGCGGCCGATCTTAGCCAGACGAGCGGGTTCGGCCCATTCGGACCGCAAGGAATCGGTCA
ATACACTACATGGCGTGATTTCATATGCGCGATTGCTGATCCCCATGTGTATCACTGGCAAACTGTGATG
GACGACACCGTCAGTGCGTCCGTCGCGCAGGCTCTCGATGAGCTGATGCTTTGGGCCGAGGACTGCCCCG
AAGTCCGGCACCTCGTGCACGCGGATTTCGGCTCCAACAATGTCCTGACGGACAATGGCCGCATAACAGC
GGTCATTGACTGGAGCGAGGCGATGTTCGGGGATTCCCAATACGAGGTCGCCAACATCTTCTTCTGGAGG
CCGTGGTTGGCTTGTATGGAGCAGCAGACGCGCTACTTCGAGCGGAGGCATCCGGAGCTTGCAGGATCGC
CGCGGCTCCGGGGCGTATATGCTCCGCATTGGTCTTGACCAACTCTATCAGAGCTTGGTTGACGGCAATT
TCGATGATGCAGCTTGGGCGCAGGGTCGATGCGACGCAATCGTCCGATCCGGAGCCGGGACTGTCGGGCG
TACACAAATCGCCCGCAGAAGCGCGGCCGTCTGGACCGATGGCTGTGTAGAAGTACTCGCCGATAGTGGA
AACCGACGCCCCAGCACTCGTCCGAGGGCAAAGGAATAGAGTAGATGCCGACCGAACAAGAGCTGATTTC
GAGAACGCCTCAGCCAGCAACTCGCGCGAGCCTAGCAAGGCAAATGCGAGAGAACGGCCTTACGCTTGGT
GGCACAGTTCTCGTCCACAGTTCGCTAAGCTCGCTCGGCTGGGTCGCGGGAGGGCCGGTCGCAGTGATTC
AGGCCCTTCTGGATTGTGTTGGTCCCCAGGGCACGATTGTCATGCCCACGCACTCGGGTGATCTGACTGA
TCCCGCAGATTGGAGATCGCCGCCCGTGCCTGCCGATTGGGTGCAGATCCGTCGACCTGCAGCCAAGCTC
TTTAAGACCAATGACTTACAAGGCAGCTGTAGATCTTAGCCACTTTTTAAAAGAAAAGGGGGGACTGGAA
GGGCTAATTCACTCCCAACGAAGACAAGATCTGCTTTTTGCTTGTACTGGGTCTCTCTGGTTAGACCAGA
TCTGAGCCTGGGAGCTCTCTGGCTAACTAGGGAACCCACTGCTTAAGCCTCAATAAAGCTTGCCTTGAGT
GCTTCAAGTAGTGTGTGCCCGTCTGTTGTGTGACTCTGGTAACTAGAGATCCCTCAGACCCTTTTAGTCA
GTGTGGAAAATCTCTAGCAGTAGTAGTTCATGTCATCTTATTATTCAGTATTTATAACTTGCAAAGAAAT
GAATATCAGAGAGTGAGAGGAACTTGTTTATTGCAGCTTATAATGGTTACAAATAAAGCAATAGCATCAC
AAATTTCACAAATAAAGCATTTTTTTCACTGCATTCTAGTTGTGGTTTGTCCAAACTCATCAATGTATCT
TATCATGTCTGGCTCTAGCTATCCCGCCCCTAACTCCGCCCATCCCGCCCCTAACTCCGCCCAGTTCCGC
CCATTCTCCGCCCCATGGCTGACTAATTTTTTTTATTTATGCAGAGGCCGAGGCCGCCTCGGCCTCTGAG
CTATTCCAGAAGTAGTGAGGAGGCTTTTTTGGAGGCCTAGGGACGTACCCAATTCGCCCTATAGTGAGTC
GTATTACGCGCGCTCACTGGCCGTCGTTTTACAACGTCGTGACTGGGAAAACCCTGGCGTTACCCAACTT
AATCGCCTTGCAGCACATCCCCCTTTCGCCAGCTGGCGTAATAGCGAAGAGGCCCGCACCGATCGCCCTT
CCCAACAGTTGCGCAGCCTGAATGGCGAATGGG
[124 nt withheld, positions 6404-6527]
C
[91 nt withheld, positions 6529-6619]
A
[49 nt withheld, positions 6621-6669]
CCTTTGACGTTGGAGTCCACGTTCTTT
[37 nt withheld, positions 6697-6733]
ACCCTATCTCGGTCTATTCTTTTGATTTATAAGGGATTTTGCCGATTTCGGCCTATTGGTTAAAAAATGA
GCTGATTTAACAAAAATTTAACGCGAATTTTAACAAAATATTAACGCTTACAATTTAGGTGGCACTTTTC
GGGGAAATGTGCGCGGAACCCCTATTTGTTTATTTTTCTAAATACATTCAAATATGTATCCGCTCATGAG
ACAATAACCCTGATAAATGCTTCAATAATATTGAAAAAGGAAGAGTATGAGTATTCAACATTTCCGTGTC
GCCCTTATTCCCTTTTTTGCGGCATTTTGCCTTCCTGTTTTTGCTCACCCAGAAACGCTGGTGAAAGTAA
AAGATGCTGAAGATCAGTTGGGTGCACGAGTGGGTTACATCGAACTGGATCTCAACAGCGGTAAGATCCT
TGAGAGTTTTCGCCCCGAAGAACGTTTTCCAATGATGAGCACTTTTAAAGTTCTGCTATGTGGCGCGGTA
TTATCCCGTATTGACGCCGGGCAAGAGCAACTCGGTCGCCGCATACACTATTCTCAGAATGACTTGGTTG
AGTACTCACCAGTCACAGAAAAGCATCTTACGGATGGCATGACAGTAAGAGAATTATGCAGTGCTGCCAT
AACCATGAGTGATAACACTGCGGCCAACTTACTTCTGACAACGATCGGAGGACCGAAGGAGCTAACCGCT
TTTTTGCACAACATGGGGGATCATGTAACTCGCCTTGATCGTTGGGAACCGGAGCTGAATGAAGCCATAC
CAAACGACGAGCGTGACACCACGATGCCTGTAGCAATGGCAACAACGTTGCGCAAACTATTAACTGGCGA
ACTACTTACTCTAGCTTCCCGGCAACAATTAATAGACTGGATGGAGGCGGATAAAGTTGCAGGACCACTT
CTGCGCTCGGCCCTTCCGGCTGGCTGGTTTATTGCTGATAAATCTGGAGCCGGTGAGCGTGGGTCTCGCG
GTATCATTGCAGCACTGGGGCCAGATGGTAAGCCCTCCCGTATCGTAGTTATCTACACGACGGGGAGTCA
GGCAACTATGGATGAACGAAATAGACAGATCGCTGAGATAGGTGCCTCACTGATTAAGCATTGGTAACTG
TCAGACCAAGTTTACTCATATATACTTTAGATTGATTTAAAACTTCATTTTTAATTTAAAAGGATCTAGG
TGAAGATCCTTTTTGATAATCTCATGACCAAAATCCCTTAACGTGAGTTTTCGTTCCACTGAGCGTCAGA
CCCCGTAGAAAAGATCAAAGGATCTTCTTGAGATCCTTTTTTTCTGCGCGTAATCTGCTGCTTGCAAACA
AAAAAACCACCGCTACCAGCGGTGGTTTGTTTGCCGGATCAAGAGCTACCAACTCTTTTTCCGAAGGTAA
CTGGCTTCAGCAGAGCGCAGATACCAAATACTGTTCTTCTAGTGTAGCCGTAGTTAGGCCACCACTTCAA
GAACTCTGTAGCACCGCCTACATACCTCGCTCTGCTAATCCTGTTACCAGTGGCTGCTGCCAGTGGCGAT
AAGTCGTGTCTTACCGGGTTGGACTCAAGACGATAGTTACCGGATAAGGCGCAGCGGTCGGGCTGAACGG
GGGGTTCGTGCACACAGCCCAGCTTGGAGCGAACGACCTACACCGAACTGAGATACCTACAGCGTGAGCT
ATGAGAAAGCGCCACGCTTCCCGAAGGGAGAAAGGCGGACAGGTATCCGGTAAGCGGCAGGGTCGGAACA
GGAGAGCGCACGAGGGAGCTTCCAGGGGGAAACGCCTGGTATCTTTATAGTCCTGTCGGGTTTCGCCACC
TCTGACTTGAGCGTCGATTTTTGTGATGCTCGTCAGGGGGGCGGAGCCTATGGAAAAACGCCAGCAACGC
GGCCTTTTTACGGTTCCTGGCCTTTTGCTGGCCTTTTGCTCACATGTTCTTTCCTGCGTTATCCCCTGAT
TCTGTGGATAACCGTATTACCGCCTTTGAGTGAGCTGATACCGCTCGCCGCAGCCGAACGACCGAGCGCA
GCGAGTCAGTGAGCGAGGAAGCGGAAGAGCGCCCAATACGCAAACCGCCTCTCCCCGCGCGTTGGCCGAT
TCATTAATGCAGCTGGCACGACAGGTTTCCCGACTGGAAAGCGGGCAGTGAGCGCAACGCAATTAATGTG
AGTTAGCTCACTCATTAGGCACCCCAGGCTTTACACTTTATGCTTCCGGCTCGTATGTTGTGTGGAATTG
TGAGCGGATAACAATTTCACACAGGAAACAGCTATGACCATGATTACGCCAAGCGCGCAATTAACCCTCA
CTAAAGGGAACAAAAGCTGGAGCTGCAAGCTTAATGTAGTCTTATGCAATACTCTTGTAGTCTTGCAACA
TGGTAACGATGAGTTAGCAACATGCCTTACAAGGAGAGAAAAAGCACCGTGCATGCCGATTGGTGGAAGT
AAGGTGGTACGATCGTGCCTTATTAGGAAGGCAACAGACGGGTCTGACATGGATTGGACGAACCACTGAA
TTGCCGCATTGCAGAGATATTGTATTTAAGTGCCTAGCTCGATACATAAACGGGTCTCTCTGGTTAGACC
AGATCTGAGCCTGGGAGCTCTCTGGCTAACTAGGGAACCCACTGCTTAAGCCTCAATAAAGCTTGCCTTG
AGTGCTTCAAGTAGTGTGTGCCCGTCTGTTGTGTGACTCTGGTAACTAGAGATCCCTCAGACCCTTTTAG
TCAGTGTGGAAAATCTCTAGCAGTGGCGCCCGAACAGGGACTTGAAAGCGAAAGGGAAACCAGAGGAGCT
CTCTCGACGCAGGACTCGGCTTGCTGAAGCGCGCACGGCAAGAGGCGAGGGGCGGCGACTGGTGAGTACG
CCAAAAATTTTGACTAGCGGAGGCTAGAAGGAGAGAGATGGGTGCGAGAGCGTCAGTATTAAGCGGGGGA
GAATTAGATCGCGATGGGAAAAAATTCGGTTAAGGCCAGGGGGAAAGAAAAAATATAAATTAAAACATAT
AGTATGGGCAAGCAGGGAGCTAGAACGATTCGCAGTTAATCCTGGCCTGTTAGAAACATCAGAAGGCTGT
AGACAAATACTGGGACAGCTACAACCATCCCTTCAGACAGGATCAGAAGAACTTAGATCATTATATAATA
CAGTAGCAACCCTCTATTGTGTGCATCAAAGGATAGAGATAAAAGACACCAAGGAAGCTTTAGACAAGAT
AGAGGAAGAGCAAAACAAAAGTAAGACCACCGCACAGCAAGCGGCCGCTGATCTTCAGACCTGGAGGAGG
AGATATGAGGGACAATTGGAGAAGTGAATTATATAAATATAAAGTAGTAAAAATTGAACCATTAGGAGTA
GCACCCACCAAGGCAAAGAGAAGAGTGGTGCAGAGAGAAAAAAGAGCAGTGGGAATAGGAGCTTTGTTCC
TTGGGTTCTTGGGAGCAGCAGGAAGCACTATGGGCGCAGCGTCAATGACGCTGACGGTACAGGCCAGACA
ATTATTGTCTGGTATAGTGCAGCAGCAGAACAATTTGCTGAGGGCTATTGAGGCGCAACAGCATCTGTTG
CAACTCACAGTCTGGGGCATCAAGCAGCTCCAGGCAAGAATCCTGGCTGTGGAAAGATACCTAAAGGATC
AACAGCTCCTGGGGATTTGGGGTTGCTCTGGAAAACTCATTTGCACCACTGCTGTGCCTTGGAATGCTAG
TTGGAGTAATAAATCTCTGGAACAGATTTGGAATCACACGACCTGGATGGAGTGGGACAGAGAAATTAAC
AATTACACAAGCTTAATACACTCCTTAATTGAAGAATCGCAAAACCAGCAAGAAAAGAATGAACAAGAAT
TATTGGAATTAGATAAATGGGCAAGTTTGTGGAATTGGTTTAACATAACAAATTGGCTGTGGTATATAAA
ATTATTCATAATGATAGTAGGAGGCTTGGTAGGTTTAAGAATAGTTTTTGCTGTACTTTCTATAGTGAAT
AGAGTTAGGCAGGGATATTCACCATTATCGTTTCAGACCCACCTCCCAACCCCGAGGGGACCCGACAGGC
CCGAAGGAATAGAAGAAGAAGGTGGAGAGAGAGACAGAGACAGATCCATTCGATTAGTGAACGGATCTCG
ACGGTATCGATCACGAGACTAGCCTCGAGCGGCCGCCCCCTTCACCGAGGGCCTATTTCCCATGATTCCT
TCATATTTGCATATACGATACAAGGCTGTTAGAGAGATAATTGGAATTAATTTGACTGTAAACACAAAGA
TATTAGTACAAAATACGTGACGTAGAAAGTAATAATTTCTTGGGTAGTTTGCAGTTTTAAAATTATGTTT
TAAAATGGACTATCA
Features (pLannotate 1.2.2; 28 found; start..end, strand, type, name):
    131..334     +  promoter       CMV promoter: human cytomegalovirus (CMV) immediate early promoter
    372..3446    +  CDS            Dpyd: DPYD_MOUSE - Experimental evidence at protein level: Swiss-Prot protein existence level 1. Involved in pyrimidine base degradation. Catalyzes the reduction of uracil and thymine (By similarity). From Mus musculus (Mouse).
   3499..3616    +  misc_feature   cPPT/CTS: central polypurine tract and central termination sequence of HIV-1
   3880..4175    +  promoter       PGK promoter (fragment): mouse phosphoglycerate kinase 1 promoter
   4193..5219    +  CDS            HygR (fragment): aminoglycoside phosphotransferase from E. coli; aph(4)-Ia; confers resistance to hygromycin
   5532..5594    +  CDS            nef (fragment): NEF_HV1Z2 - Experimental evidence at protein level: Swiss-Prot protein existence level 1. Extracellular Nef protein targets CD4(+) T-lymphocytes for apoptosis by interacting with CXCR4 surface receptors. From Human immunodeficiency virus type 1 group M subtype D (isolate Z2/CDC-Z34) (HIV-1).
   5596..5829    +  LTR            3' LTR (ΔU3): self-inactivating 3' long terminal repeat (LTR) from HIV-1
   5901..6022    +  polyA_signal   SV40 poly(A) signal: SV40 polyadenylation signal
   6062..6197    +  rep_origin     SV40 ori: SV40 origin of replication
   6218..6236    -  promoter       T7 promoter: promoter for bacteriophage T7 RNA polymerase
   6244..6399    +  CDS            lacZα (fragment): LacZα fragment of β-galactosidase; lacZ fragment
   6404..6832    +  rep_origin     f1 ori (sequence partly withheld): f1 bacteriophage origin of replication; arrow indicates direction of (+) strand synthesis
   6885..6989    +  promoter       AmpR promoter: bla
   6990..7850    +  CDS            AmpR: β-lactamase; bla; confers resistance to ampicillin, carbenicillin, and related antibiotics
   8021..8609    +  rep_origin     ori: high-copy-number ColE1/pMB1/pBR322/pUC origin of replication
   8792..8884    +  CDS            lacI (fragment): lac repressor; lacI; The lac repressor binds to the lac operator to inhibit transcription in E. coli. This inhibition can be relieved by adding lactose or isopropyl-β-D-thiogalactopyranoside (IPTG).
   8897..8918    +  protein_bind   CAP binding site: CAP binding activates transcription in the presence of cAMP. E. coli catabolite activator protein
   8933..8963    +  promoter       lac promoter: promoter for the E. coli lac operon
   8967..8989    +  protein_bind   lac operator (fragment): The lac repressor binds to the lac operator to inhibit transcription in E. coli. This inhibition can be relieved by adding lactose or isopropyl-β-D-thiogalactopyranoside (IPTG). lac repressor encoded by lacI
   9032..9050    +  promoter       T3 promoter: promoter for bacteriophage T3 RNA polymerase
   9078..9304    +  promoter       RSV promoter: Rous sarcoma virus enhancer/promoter
   9305..9485    +  LTR            5' LTR (truncated): truncated 5' long terminal repeat (LTR) from HIV-1
   9532..9657    +  misc_feature   HIV-1 Ψ: packaging signal of human immunodeficiency virus type 1
   9641..10004   +  CDS            HIV-1 gag (fragment): gag protein from human immunodeficiency virus 1; gag
  10150..10383   +  misc_feature   RRE: The Rev response element (RRE) of HIV-1 allows for Rev-dependent mRNA export from the nucleus to the cytoplasm.
  10760..10860   +  CDS            Rev (fragment): human immunodeficiency virus 1 (HIV-1) Rev protein; rev; enhances nuclear export of unspliced and incompletely spliced viral mRNAs
  10910..5       +  promoter       U6 promoter (fragment) (across the origin): RNA polymerase III promoter for human U6 snRNA
  11084..130     +  enhancer       CMV enhancer (fragment) (across the origin): human cytomegalovirus immediate early enhancer; contains an 18-bp deletion relative to the standard CMV enhancer
