[The description below was written by a language model from this plasmid's Addgene catalogue record and pLannotate feature annotations shown in this document.]
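Description:
pLJM5-I560S-mDPYD is a mammalian expression plasmid built on the pLJM5 backbone. The catalogue lists it only as "Mammalian Expression", but the feature table shows the architecture of a third-generation, self-inactivating HIV-1 lentiviral transfer vector. An RSV promoter drives a truncated 5' LTR, followed by the Ψ packaging signal with a partial gag sequence and the Rev response element. A ΔU3 3' LTR closes the proviral region, so the integrated provirus lacks LTR promoter activity. A cPPT/CTS element, which normally aids nuclear import of the viral genome, lies between the two expression cassettes. In bacteria the plasmid replicates from a high-copy ColE1/pUC-type origin and is selected with ampicillin (AmpR). An f1 origin, an SV40 origin and poly(A) signal, lac-region remnants and T7/T3 promoters are also present as backbone elements. A U6 promoter fragment sits just upstream of the CMV enhancer and is probably a leftover from a parental shRNA vector.

The payload is the mouse dihydropyrimidine dehydrogenase coding sequence (Dpyd, about 3.1 kb), carrying an isoleucine-to-serine substitution at position 560. It was cloned between NcoI and KpnI sites and is expressed from the CMV enhancer/promoter. Downstream, a PGK promoter drives a hygromycin resistance gene for selection of transduced or transfected mammalian cells. No epitope tag or reporter is annotated.

According to the record, the mouse gene was used to rescue the effect of hairpins against human DPYD on the epithelial-mesenchymal transition. The mouse cDNA presumably escapes the human-directed shRNA. The record does not state the functional consequence of I560S, though a point mutant of this kind would typically be compared with the wild-type rescue construct. The sequence record (11,088 nt) differs slightly from the listed total size of 11,079 bp.
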