Addgene plasmid #61615: pLJM5-I560S-mDPYD
Purpose: The mouse Dpyd was used to rescue the human DPYD hairpin affect on EMT
Depositing lab: David Sabatini. Depositing organization: Whitehead Institute for Biomedical Research. Publication: Dihydropyrimidine accumulation is required for the epithelial-mesenchymal transition. Shaul YD, Freinkman E, Comb WC, Cantor JR, Tam WL, Thiru P, Kim D, Kanarek N, Pacold ME, Chen WW, Bierie B, Possemato R, Reinhardt F, Weinberg RA, Yaffe MB, Sabatini DM. Cell. 2014 Aug 28;158(5):1094-109. doi: 10.1016/j.cell.2014.07.032. PubMed 25171410.
Backbone
  Vector backbone: pLJM5
  Backbone size w/o insert (bp): 8001
  Total vector size (bp): 11079
  Vector type: Mammalian Expression
  Selectable markers: Hygromycin
Growth in bacteria
  Bacterial resistance: Ampicillin, 100 μg/mL
  Growth temperature: 37°C
  Growth strain: DH5alpha
  Copy number: High Copy
Gene/Insert
  Gene/Insert name: Dihydropyrimidine dehydrogenase (alt name: Dpyd)
  Species: M. musculus (mouse)
  Insert size (bp): 3086
  Mutation: Changed Isoleucine at position 560 to Serine
  Entrez Gene: Dpyd (a.k.a. AI315208, DPD, E330028L06Rik)
  Promoter: CMV
  Cloning method: Restriction Enzyme; 5′ cloning site NcoI (not destroyed); 3′ cloning site KpnI (not destroyed)
  Sequencing primers: 5′ TGTACGGTGGGAGGTCTATATAAG; 3′ CCCTTTTCTTTTAAAATTGTGGATGAATACTGCC
Resource information
  A portion of this plasmid was derived from a plasmid made by: Thermo Scientific Biochem Sciences (Catalog Number: 4235971)
Terms and licenses: Academic/Nonprofit Terms; Industry Terms: Not Available to Industry
How to cite: pLJM5-I560S-mDPYD was a gift from David Sabatini (Addgene plasmid # 61615 ; http://n2t.net/addgene:61615 ; RRID:Addgene_61615)
