>Addgene plasmid #61615 | pLJM5-I560S-mDPYD | addgene partial sequence | sequence record 101586 | CMV-F 5'-CGCAAATGGGCGGTAGGCGTG-3'
GTGAACCGTCAGATCCGCTAGCAGCGCTGCCATGGCGGGTGTGCTGAGCAGGGACGCGCCGGACATCGAG
AGTATCCTGGCTTTAAACCCTCGAGTACAAGCTCATGCAACTCTGCGTTCCACCGCAGCCAAGAAACTAG
ACAAGAAACACTGGAAAAGGAACACGGACAAGAACTGCTTTACCTGTGAGAAGCTGGAGAGTAATTTTGA
TGACATCAAGCACACGACTCTTGGTGAGCGAGGAGCTCTCCGAGAAGCAGTGAGATGCCTGAAGTGCGCA
GATGCTCCCTGCCAGAAGAGCTGTCCCACATCTCTTGACATTAAATCATTTATCACAAGTATCGCCAACA
AGAACTACTATGGTGCAGCTAAGCTGATTTTTTCTGATAACCCTCTTGGTCTTACTTGTGGAATGGTTTG
TCCAACATCTGACCTCTGTGTTGGAGGATGCAACTTACATGCTGCTGAAGAGGGACCAATTAATATTGGT
GGGCTGCAGCAGTTTGCTACTGAGGTGTTCAAAGCAATGAACATCCCACAGATCAGAAACCCATCGCTGC
CTCCTCCGGAACATATGCCGGAAGCCTACTCAGCAAAAATTGCACTTTTTGGTGCAGGGCCTGCGAGTAT
AAGCTGTGCCTCCTTTTTGGCTCGGTTGGGCTATTCCAACATTACTATATTCGAAAAACAAGAATATGTT
GGTGGTTTAAGCACTTCTGAAATCCCTCAGTTTCGACTCCCATATGACGTCGTGAATTTTGAGATTGAGC
TCATGAAGGACCTTGGTGTAAAG
