>Addgene plasmid #61615 | pLJM5-I560S-mDPYD | addgene partial sequence | sequence record 101587 | hGata4-rev 5'-ATTGTGGATGAATACTGCC-3'
CATTGGAAGGAGGACTACATATGGAGGAGTGTCAGGAACTGCTATCAGGCCCATTGCTTTGAGAGCTGTG
ACCGCCATTGCCCGTGCTTTGCCTGGGTTTCCTATTTTGGCCACAGGTGGAATTGACTCAGCTGAAAGTG
GACTTCAGTTTCTTCATAGTGGTGCTTCAGTTCTTCAGGTATGCAGCGCTATTCAGAATCAGGACTTCAC
TGTGATTGAAGATTACTGCACTGGACTCAAAGCCCTGCTTTATCTGAAGAGCATTGAAGAGTTAGCAGAC
TGGGATGGTCAGAGTCCACCCATTATAAGTCATCAGAAAGGGAAACCAGTTCCACGCGTTGCTGAGCTCA
TGGGACAGAAACTGCCCAGCTTTGGACCTTACCTTGAACAGCGCAAGAAAATCATAGCAGCAAGCAAAAT
CAGACAGAAAGATCAAAACACAGCTTGCTCACCTCTCCAGAGAAAGCACTTTAACTCGCAAAAGCCTATT
CCTGCCATCAAGGATGTAATTGGAAAATCACTGCAATACCTGGGAACATTTGGTGAGATGAGCATCATGG
AACAAGTTGTGGCCCTGATCGATGAGGAAATGTGCATCAATTGCGGCAAATGTTACATGACCTGTAATGA
CTCTGGCTACCAGGCTATCCAGTTCGATCCAGAAACTCACCTGCCCACCGTTAGCGACACATGTACAGGC
TGTACTCTCTGCCTCAGCGTCTGCCCTATTATGGACTGTATCAGGATGGTTTCCAGGGCAACACCTTATC
AACCAAAGAGAGGCCTACCATTAGCCGTGAAGCCGGT
