>Addgene plasmid #61615 | pLJM5-I560S-mDPYD | addgene partial sequence | sequence record 101588 | mPGK-F 5'-cattctgcacgcttcaaaag-3'
CCTCATCTCCGGGCCTTTCGACCTGCATCCCGCCACCATGAAAAAGCCTGAACTCACCGCGACGTCTGTC
GAGAAGTTTCTGATCGAAAAGTTCGACAGCGTCTCCGACCTGATGCAGCTCTCGGAGGGCGAAGAATCTC
GTGCTTTCAGCTTCGATGTAGGAGGGCGTGGATATGTCCTGCGGGTAAATAGCTGCGCCGATGGTTTCTA
CAAAGATCGTTATGTTTATCGGCACTTTGCATCGGCCGCGCTCCCGATTCCGGAAGTGCTTGACATTGGG
GAATTCAGCGAGAGCCTGACCTATTGCATCTCCCGCCGTGCACAGGGTGTCACGTTGCAAGACCTGCCTG
AAACCGAACTGCCCGCTGTTCTGCAGCCGGTCGCGGAGGCCATGGATGCGATCGCTGCGGCCGATCTTAG
CCAGACGAGCGGGTTCGGCCCATTCGGACCGCAAGGAATCGGTCAATACACTACATGGCGTGATTTCATA
TGCGCGATTGCTGATCCCCATGTGTATCACTGGCAAACTGTGATGGACGACACCGTCAGTGCGTCCGTCG
CGCAGGCTCTCGATGAGCTGATGCTTTGGGCCGAGGACTGCCCCGAAGTCCGGCACCTCGTGCACGCGGA
TTTCGGCTCCAACAATGTCCTGACGGACAATGGCCGCATAACAGCGGTCATTGACTGGAGCGAGGCGATG
TTCGGGGATTCCCAATACGAGGTCGCCAACATCTTCTTCTGGAGGCCGTGGTTGGCTTGTATGGAGCAGC
AGACGCGCTACTTCGAGCGGAGGCATCCGGAGCTTGCAGGATCGCCGCGGCT
