>Addgene plasmid #61615 | pLJM5-I560S-mDPYD | addgene partial sequence | sequence record 102111 | mmDPYD-F1 5'-TTGTGGCAATGCAATTTGTT-3'
GATGAAGAGCAGACGGTGCGGCTAAAGGCTGATGTGGTTATTAGTGCCTTTGGATCTGTCCTGGAGGATC
CCAAAGTGAAAGAAGCATTGAGTCCCATCAAGTTTAACAGATGGGGTCTCCCAGAAGTAAATCCAGAAAC
CATGCAAACCAGTGAACCATGGGTGTTTGCAGGTGGTGATGTTGTGGGTATGGCTAACACCACAGTGGAA
TCTGTCAACGATGGAAAGCAAGCTTCATGGTACATTCACAAGCACATACAGGCACAATATGGAACCTCAG
TGCCTTCTCAGCCTACAATGCCCCTATTTTACACTCCGGTTGACTTAGTGGACATCAGCGTGGAAATGGC
AGGGTTGAGGTTTCCCAATCCCTTTGGCCTTGCCAGTGCGACACCAGCCACTAGCACACCAATGAGTCGA
AGGGCCTTTGAAGCTGGCTGGGGTTTTGCTCTGACCAAAACTTTCTCTCTTGATAAGGACATCGTGACAA
ACGTCTCACCAAGAATCATCCGGGGGACAACTTCTGGCCCCTTGTATGGCCCTGGACAAAGCTCCTTTCT
TAACATTGAGCTCATCAGTGAGAAAACAGCTGCATATTGGTGTCACAGTGTCACCGAACTAAAGGCTGAC
TTCCCGGACAATATCCTGATCGCCAGCATCATGTGCAGTTACAACAAGAGTGACTGGATGGAACTCTCC
